Addgene plasmid #43525: III-ATAG
Depositing lab: Chad Cowan & Kiran Musunuru. Depositing organization: Harvard University. Publication: A TALEN Genome-Editing System for Generating Human Stem Cell-Based Disease Models. Ding Q, Lee YK, Schaefer EA, Peters DT, Veres A, Kim K, Kuperwasser N, Motola DL, Meissner TB, Hendriks WT, Trevisan M, Gupta RM, Moisan A, Banks E, Friesen M, Schinzel RT, Xia F, Tang A, Xia Y, Figueroa E, Wann A, Ahfeldt T, Daheron L, Zhang F, Rubin LL, Peng LF, Chung RT, Musunuru K, Cowan CA. Cell Stem Cell. 2012 Dec 12. pii: S1934-5909(12)00645-5. doi: 10.1016/j.stem.2012.11.011. PubMed 23246482.
Backbone
  Vector backbone: pCRII-TOPO
  Backbone manufacturer: Invitrogen
  Backbone size w/o insert (bp): 3973
  Vector type: Bacterial Cloning
Growth in bacteria
  Bacterial resistance: Ampicillin and Kanamycin, 100 & 50 μg/mL
  Growth temperature: 37°C
  Growth strain: Top10
  Copy number: High Copy
Gene/Insert
  Gene/Insert name: III-ATAG
  Species: Synthetic
  Insert size (bp): 426
  Cloning method: TOPO Cloning
  Sequencing primers: 5′ T7; 3′ M13-rev
Terms and licenses: Academic/Nonprofit Terms; Industry Terms: Not Available to Industry
How to cite: III-ATAG was a gift from Chad Cowan & Kiran Musunuru (Addgene plasmid # 43525 ; http://n2t.net/addgene:43525 ; RRID:Addgene_43525)
