[The description below was written by a language model from this plasmid's Addgene catalogue record.]
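Description:
III-ATAG is a bacterial cloning plasmid built on the commercial pCRII-TOPO backbone (about 4 kb without insert), carrying a 426 bp synthetic insert introduced by TOPO cloning. It is a high-copy plasmid maintained in E. coli and selectable with both ampicillin and kanamycin, consistent with the dual resistance markers of the pCRII-TOPO vector. The insert lies between the T7 and M13-reverse priming sites listed for sequencing, which flank the TOPO cloning site. No feature table accompanies the record, so the positions of origins, markers and insert boundaries cannot be detailed here.

The record identifies the insert only by the name III-ATAG and as synthetic; it does not spell out what the sequence encodes. The plasmid was deposited with a publication describing a TALEN genome-editing system for generating human stem cell-based disease models. In that context, the name and the insert size suggest a pre-assembled block of four TAL effector repeat modules, each about 100 bp. These would recognise the bases A, T, A and G, and the block would be intended for the third position ("III") in a hierarchical TALEN array assembly. This interpretation is an inference from the naming and associated paper rather than something stated in the catalogue fields. The plasmid lacks any recorded eukaryotic promoter or expression elements. It therefore appears to serve as a storage and propagation vector within a library of building blocks, from which the insert would be retrieved for assembly into a full TALEN expression construct, not as an expression vector in its own right.
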