>Addgene plasmid #43525 | III-ATAG | depositor partial sequence | sequence record 58790 | III-ATAG sequence 426 bps
CGTCTCGGCTCACCCCAGAGCAGGTCGTGGCAATCGCCTCCAACATTGGCGGGAAACAGGCACTCGAGAC
TGTCCAGCGCCTGCTTCCCGTGCTGTGCCAAGCGCACGGACTCACCCCAGAGCAGGTCGTGGCCATTGCC
TCGAATGGAGGGGGCAAACAGGCGTTGGAAACCGTACAACGATTGCTGCCGGTGCTGTGCCAAGCGCACG
GCCTCACCCCAGAGCAGGTCGTGGCAATCGCCTCCAACATTGGCGGGAAACAGGCACTCGAGACTGTCCA
GCGCCTGCTTCCCGTGCTGTGCCAAGCGCACGGATTAACCCCAGAGCAGGTCGTGGCAATCGCGAGCAAT
AACGGCGGAAAACAGGCTTTGGAAACGGTGCAGAGGCTCCTTCCAGTGCTGTGCCAAGCGCACGGACTCA
GAGACG
