>Addgene plasmid #43525 | III-ATAG | addgene partial sequence | sequence record 61474 | M13-F20 5'-TGTAAAACGACGGCCAGT-3'
GCGAATTGGGCCCTCTAGATGCATGCTCGAGCGGCCGCCAGTGTGATGGATATCTGCAGAATTCGCCCTT
CTTTCCTGTGCCCACGTCTCTGAGTCCGTGCGCTTGGCACAGCACTGGAAGGAGCCTCTGCACCGTTTCC
AAAGCCTGTTTTCCGCCGTTATTGCTCGCGATTGCCACGACCTGCTCTGGGGTTAATCCGTGCGCTTGGC
ACAGCACGGGAAGCAGGCGCTGGACAGTCTCGAGTGCCTGTTTCCCGCCAATGTTGGAGGCGATTGCCAC
GACCTGCTCTGGGGTGAGGCCGTGCGCTTGGCACAGCACCGGCAGCAATCGTTGTACGGTTTCCAACGCC
TGTTTGCCCCCTCCATTCGAGGCAATGGCCACGACCTGCTCTGGGGTGAGTCCGTGCGCTTGGCACAGCA
CGGGAAGCAGGCGCTGGACAGTCTCGAGTGCCTGTTTCCCGCCAATGTTGGAGGCGATTGCCACGACCTG
CTCTGGGGTGAGCCGAGACGCGCTAGGACGGCAAGGGCGAATTCCAGCACACTGGCGGCCGTTACTAGTG
GATCCGAGCTCGGTACCAAGCTTGATGCATAGCTTGAGTATTCTATAGTGTCACCTAAATAGCTTGGCGT
AATCATGGTCATAGCTGTTTCCTGTGTGAAATTGTTATCCGCTCACAATTCCACACAACATACGAGCCGG
AAGCATAAAGTGTAAAGCCTGGGGTGCCTAATGAGTGAGCTAACTCACATTAATTGCGTTGCGCTCACTG
CCCGCTTTCCAGTCGGGAAACCTGTCGTGCCAGCTGCATTAATGAATCGGCCAACGCGCGGGGAAAAGGC
GGTTTGCGTATTGGGCGC
